Addgene plasmid #84237: Osa-pCAMBIA-1301-STTM5794
Purpose: Disturb the expression of miR5794 in rice
Depositing lab: Guiliang Tang. Depositing organization: Michigan Technological University. Publication: Effective small RNA destruction by the expression of a short tandem target mimic in Arabidopsis. Yan J, Gu Y, Jia X, Kang W, Pan S, Tang X, Chen X, Tang G. Plant Cell. 2012 Feb;24(2):415-27. doi: 10.1105/tpc.111.094144. Epub 2012 Feb 17. PubMed 22345490.
Backbone
  Vector backbone: pCAMBIA-1301
  Backbone manufacturer: CAMBIA Company
  Backbone size w/o insert (bp): 11827
  Vector type: Bacterial Expression, Yeast Expression, Plant Expression
  Selectable markers: Hygromycin
Growth in bacteria
  Bacterial resistance: Chloramphenicol and Kanamycin, 25 & 50 μg/mL
  Growth temperature: 37°C
  Growth strain: DH5alpha
  Copy number: Unknown
Gene/Insert
  Gene/Insert name: miR5794 (alt name: Osa-miR5794)
  Species: Rice
  Insert size (bp): 2846
  GenBank ID: miRBase (MI0019806)
  Promoter: 2x35S
  Cloning method: Restriction Enzyme; 5′ cloning site PacI (unknown if destroyed); 3′ cloning site PacI (unknown if destroyed)
  Sequencing primers: 5′ 35S promoter; 3′ AGGTTTAGTCGTCTCGTGTCTG
Terms and licenses: Academic/Nonprofit Terms; Industry Terms: Not Available to Industry
Depositor comments: This plasmid used to disturb miR5794’s expression by STTM method invented by Dr. Guiliang Tang’s Lab in Michigan Technological University (Plant cell, 2012), Houghton, MI, USA. The method used to construct this plasmid refers to Tang et al., (Methods, 2012) with minor revision. The STTM sequence in this plasmid may contain discrepancies compared to the reference sequence(s). According to the depositing lab, these mutations should not affect plasmid function. For additional published information regarding this plasmid, please see https://www.cell.com/molecular-plant/pdf/S1674-2052(18)30275-2.pdf?_returnURL=https%3A%2F%2Flinkinghub.elsevier.com%2Fretrieve%2Fpii%2FS1674205218302752%3Fshowall%3Dtrue#
How to cite: Osa-pCAMBIA-1301-STTM5794 was a gift from Guiliang Tang (Addgene plasmid # 84237 ; http://n2t.net/addgene:84237 ; RRID:Addgene_84237)
