[The description below was written by a language model from this plasmid's Addgene catalogue record and pLannotate feature annotations shown in this document.]
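Description:
Osa-pCAMBIA-1301-STTM5794 is a plant binary vector built on pCAMBIA-1301 and designed to interfere with the microRNA miR5794 in rice by the short tandem target mimic (STTM) approach. The backbone carries a ColE1/pBR322-type origin with the bom region for propagation in E. coli, and the pVS1 oriV, RepA and StaA functions that allow stable replication in Agrobacterium. Bacterial selection uses kanamycin from the backbone KanR gene and chloramphenicol from a CmR gene that sits within the inserted cassette. Although the catalogue also lists bacterial and yeast expression as vector types, the annotated parts are those of a plant transformation vector.

Between the nopaline-type left and right T-DNA border repeats lie three plant expression units. An enhanced CaMV 35S promoter drives the hygromycin phosphotransferase gene with a CaMV poly(A) signal, giving hygromycin selection of transformed plant tissue. A second 35S promoter drives the intron-containing GUS reporter, followed by a His tag fragment and the NOS terminator; the catalase intron restricts GUS expression to plant cells. The roughly 2.8 kb insert, cloned at PacI, spans the numbering origin of the circular record and comprises tandem 35S promoter sequences (recorded as 2x35S) and a CaMV poly(A) signal, together with the CmR marker and small remnants of an intermediate cloning vector (T7 and SP6 promoters, origin fragments). The STTM module itself is not annotated but presumably occupies the short gap between the promoter and poly(A) signal. An STTM transcript generally carries two imperfect miRNA binding sites joined by a spacer, sequestering and triggering degradation of the target miRNA. The depositor notes that the STTM sequence may differ slightly from the reference without an expected effect on function.
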