Features (pLannotate 1.2.2; 35 found; start..end, strand, type, name):
      1..346     +  promoter       CaMV 35S promoter: strong constitutive promoter from cauliflower mosaic virus
    298..344     +  promoter       minimal CaMV 35S promoter: minimal 35S promoter from cauliflower mosaic virus
    507..683     +  polyA_signal   CaMV poly(A) signal: cauliflower mosaic virus polyadenylation signal
   1245..1263    -  promoter       SP6 promoter: promoter for bacteriophage SP6 RNA polymerase
   1328..1987    -  CDS            CmR: chloramphenicol acetyltransferase; cat; confers resistance to chloramphenicol
   1988..2024    -  promoter       cat promoter (fragment): promoter of the E. coli cat gene encoding chloramphenicol acetyltransferase
   2024..2052    -  promoter       tet promoter: E. coli promoter for tetracycline efflux protein gene
   2114..2282    -  rep_origin     ori (fragment): high-copy-number ColE1/pMB1/pBR322/pUC origin of replication
   2295..2326    -  misc_feature   MCS (fragment): pUC18/19 multiple cloning site
   2357..2379    -  protein_bind   lac operator (fragment): The lac repressor binds to the lac operator to inhibit transcription in E. coli. This inhibition can be relieved by adding lactose or isopropyl-β-D-thiogalactopyranoside (IPTG). lac repressor encoded by lacI
   2383..2413    -  promoter       lac promoter: promoter for the E. coli lac operon
   2428..2449    -  protein_bind   CAP binding site: CAP binding activates transcription in the presence of cAMP. E. coli catabolite activator protein
   2462..2550    -  CDS            lacI (fragment): lac repressor; lacI; The lac repressor binds to the lac operator to inhibit transcription in E. coli. This inhibition can be relieved by adding lactose or isopropyl-β-D-thiogalactopyranoside (IPTG).
   2640..3316    +  promoter       CaMV 35S promoter (enhanced): cauliflower mosaic virus 35S promoter with a duplicated enhancer region
   3383..4408    +  CDS            HygR: hygromycin B phosphotransferase confers resistance to hygromycin
   4449..4623    +  polyA_signal   CaMV poly(A) signal: cauliflower mosaic virus polyadenylation signal
   4701..4725    -  misc_feature   LB T-DNA repeat: left border repeat from nopaline C58 T-DNA
   5150..5944    +  CDS            KanR: aminoglycoside phosphotransferase; aphA-3; confers resistance to kanamycin
   6031..6619    +  rep_origin     ori: high-copy-number ColE1/pMB1/pBR322/pUC origin of replication
   6805..6945    -  misc_feature   bom: basis of mobility region from pBR322
   7047..7086    -  CDS            rop (fragment): Rop protein, which maintains plasmids at low copy number; rop
   7289..7483    -  rep_origin     pVS1 oriV: origin of replication for the Pseudomonas plasmid pVS1 (Heeb et al., 2000)
   7549..8622    -  CDS            pVS1 RepA: replication protein from the Pseudomonas plasmid pVS1 (Heeb et al., 2000)
   9051..9680    -  CDS            pVS1 StaA: stability protein from the Pseudomonas plasmid pVS1 (Heeb et al., 2000)
  10240..10641   -  CDS            Y4CG_SINFN (fragment): Protein inferred from homology: Swiss-Prot protein existence level 3. From Sinorhizobium fredii (strain NBRC 101917 / NGR234).
  10981..11005   -  misc_feature   RB T-DNA repeat: right border repeat from nopaline C58 T-DNA
  11027..11279   -  terminator     NOS terminator: nopaline synthase terminator and poly(A) signal
  11314..11332   -  CDS            9xHis (fragment): 9xHis affinity tag
  11338..13360   -  CDS            GUS (fragment): β-glucuronidase This version of the gusA gene has a 5' extension with a catalase intron to ensure expression in plants but not bacteria.
  13381..13722   -  promoter       CaMV 35S promoter: strong constitutive promoter from cauliflower mosaic virus
  13962..14116   -  CDS            lacZα (fragment): LacZα fragment of β-galactosidase; lacZ fragment
  14119..14136   -  misc_feature   MCS (fragment): pUC18/19 multiple cloning site
  14145..14186   -  rep_origin     ori (fragment): high-copy-number ColE1/pMB1/pBR322/pUC origin of replication
  14291..14309   +  promoter       T7 promoter: promoter for bacteriophage T7 RNA polymerase
  14378..14666   +  promoter       CaMV 35S promoter (fragment): strong constitutive promoter from cauliflower mosaic virus
>Addgene plasmid #84237 | Osa-pCAMBIA-1301-STTM5794 | addgene full sequence | sequence record 174349 | Addgene NGS Result
TGAGACTTTTCAACAAAGGGTAATTTCGGGAAACCTCCTCGGATTCCATTGCCCAGCTATCTGTCACCTC
ATCGAAAGGACAGTAGAAAAGGAAGGTGGCTCCTACAAATGCCATCATTGCGATAAAGGAAAGGCTATCA
TTCAAGATGCCTCTGCCGACAGTGGTCCCAAAGATGGACCCCCACCCACGAGGAGTATCGTGGAAAAAGA
AGACGTTCCAACCACGTCTTCAAAGCAAGTGGATTGATGTGACATCTCCACTGACATAAGGGATGACGCA
CAACCCCACTATCCTTCGCAAGACCCTTCCTCTATATAAGGAAGTTCATTTCATTTGGAGAGGACAGCCC
AAGCTTACGACTACTAGCTATGATTCCTCAGTTGTTGTTGTTATGGTCTAATTTAAATATGGTCTAAAGA
AGAAGAATACGACTACTAGCTATGATTCCTCAGAATTCGGTACGCTGAAATCACCAGTCTCTCTCTACAA
ATCTATCTCTCTCTATTTTCTCCATAAATAATGTGTGAGTAGTTTCCCGATAAGGGAAATTAGGGTTCTT
ATAGGGTTTCGCTCATGTGTTGAGCATATAAGAAACCCTTAGTATGTATTTGTATTTGTAAAATACTTCT
ATCAATAAAATTTCTAATTCCTAAAACCAAAATCCAGTACTAAAATCCAGATCTCCTAAAGTCCCTATAG
ATCTTTGTCGTGAATATAAACCAGACACGAGACGACTAGACCTGGAGCCCAGACGCCGTTCGAAGCTAGA
AGTACCGCTTAGGCAGGAGGCCGTTAGGGAAAAGATGCTAAGGCAGGGTTGGTTACGTTGACTCCCCCGT
AGGTTTGGTTTAAATATGATGAAGTGGACGGAAGGAAGGAGGAAGACAAGGAAGGATAAGGTTGCAGGCC
CTGTGCAAGGTAAGAAGATGGAAATTTGATAGAGGTACGCTACTATACTTATACTATACGCTAAGGGAAT
GATTGTATTTATACCCTATACCCCCTAATAACCCCTTATCAATTTAAGAAATAATCCGCATAAGCCCCCG
CTTAAAAATTGGTATCAGAGCCATGAATAGGTCTATGACCAAAACTCAAGAGGATAAAACCTCACCAAAA
TACGAAAGAGTCCTTAACTCTAAAGATAAAAGATCTTTCAAGATCAAAACTAGTTCCCTCACACCGGTGA
CGGGGATCGCATGCGACCTCTAGACCATCACATTGGAGCTTCAGCTGCTCGAGTTCTATAGTGTCACCTA
AATCGTATGTGTATGATACATAAGGTTATGTATTAATTGTAGCCGCGTTCTTACGTCGACGTACCAATTA
CGCCCCGCCCTGTCACTCATCGCAGTACTGTTGTAATTCATTAAGCATTCTGCCGACATGGAAGCCATCA
CAAACGGCATGATGAACCTGAATCGCCAGCGGCATCAGCACCTTGTCGCCTTGCGTATAATATTTGCCCA
TGGTGAAAACGGGGGCGAAGAAGTTGTCCATATTGGCCACGTTTAAATCAAAACTGGTGAAACTCACCCA
GGGATTGGCTGAGACGAAAAACATATTCTCAATAAACCCTTTAGGGAAATAGGCCAGGTTTTCACCGTAA
CACGCCACATCTTGCGAATATATGTGTAGAAACTGCCGGAAATCGTCGTGGTATTCACTCCAGAGCGATG
AAAACGTTTCAGTTTGCTCATGGAAAACGGTGTAACAAGGGTGAACACTATCCCATATTACCAGCTCACC
GTCTTTCATTGCCATACGGAACTCCGGATGAGCATTCATCAGGCGGGCAAGAATGTGAATAAAGGCCGGA
TAAAACTTGTGCTTATTTTTCTTTACGGTCTTTAAAAAGGCCGTAATATCCAGCTGAACGGTCTGGTTAT
AGGTACATTGAGCAACTGACTGAAATGCCTCAAAATGTTCTTTACGATGCCATTGGGATATATCAACGGT
GGTATATCCAGTGATTTCTTTCTCCATTTTAGCTTCCTTAGCTCCTGAAAATCTCGATAACTCATTAAAG
CTTATCGATGATAAGCTGTCAAACATGAGAATTTAGCCCGTCTAATGAGCGGGCTTTTTGTTGTGATCCG
CGTTGCTGGCGTTTTTCCATAGGCTCCGCCCCCCTGACGAGCATCACAAAAATCGACGCTCAAGTCAGAG
GTGGCGAAACCCGACAGGACTATAAAGATACCAGGCGTTTCCCCCCTGGAAGCTCCCTCGTGCGCTCTCC
TGTTCCGACCCTGCCGCTTACCGGATACCTGTCCGCCTTTCTTAATTAATCTAGCTAGAGGATCCCCGGG
TACCGAGCTCGAATTCGTAATCATGTCATAGCTGTTTCCTGTGTGAAATTGTTATCCGCTCACAATTCCA
CACAACATACGAGCCGGAAGCATAAAGTGTAAAGCCTGGGGTGCCTAATGAGTGAGCTAACTCACATTAA
TTGCGTTGCGCTCACTGCCCGCTTTCCAGTCGGGAAACCTGTCGTGCCAGCTGCATTAATGAATCGGCCA
ACGCGCGGGGAGAGGCGGTTTGCGTATTGGCTAGAGCAGCTTGCCAACATGGTGGAGCACGACACTCTCG
TCTACTCCAAGAATATCAAAGATACAGTCTCAGAAGACCAAAGGGCTATTGAGACTTTTCAACAAAGGGT
AATATCGGGAAACCTCCTCGGATTCCATTGCCCAGCTATCTGTCACTTCATCAAAAGGACAGTAGAAAAG
GAAGGTGGCACCTACAAATGCCATCATTGCGATAAAGGAAAGGCTATCGTTCAAGATGCCTCTGCCGACA
GTGGTCCCAAAGATGGACCCCCACCCACGAGGAGCATCGTGGAAAAAGAAGACGTTCCAACCACGTCTTC
AAAGCAAGTGGATTGATGWSAACATGGTGGAGCACGACACTCTCGTCTACTCCAAGAATATCAAAGATAC
AGTCTCAGAAGACCAAAGGGCTATTGAGACTTTTCAACAAAGGGTAATATCGGGAAACCTCCTCGGATTC
CATTGCCCAGCTATCTGTCACTTCATCAAAAGGACAGTAGAAAAGGAAGGTGGCACCTACAAATGCCATC
ATTGCGATAAAGGAAAGGCTATCGTTCAAGATGCCTCTGCCGACAGTGGTCCCAAAGATGGACCCCCACC
CACGAGGAGCATCGTGGAAAAAGAAGACGTTCCAACCACGTCTTCAAAGCAAGTGGATTGATGTGATATC
TCCACTGACGTAAGGGATGACGCACAATCCCACTATCCTTCGCAAGACCCTTCCTCTATATAAGGAAGTT
CATTTCATTTGGAGAGGACACGCTGAAATCACCAGTCTCTCTCTACAAATCTATCTCTCTCGAGCTTTCG
CAGATCCGGGGGGCAATGAGATATGAAAAAGCCTGAACTCACCGCGACGTCTGTCGAGAAGTTTCTGATC
GAAAAGTTCGACAGCGTCTCCGACCTGATGCAGCTCTCGGAGGGCGAAGAATCTCGTGCTTTCAGCTTCG
ATGTAGGAGGGCGTGGATATGTCCTGCGGGTAAATAGCTGCGCCGATGGTTTCTACAAAGATCGTTATGT
TTATCGGCACTTTGCATCGGCCGCGCTCCCGATTCCGGAAGTGCTTGACATTGGGGAGTTTAGCGAGAGC
CTGACCTATTGCATCTCCCGCCGTTCACAGGGTGTCACGTTGCAAGACCTGCCTGAAACCGAACTGCCCG
CTGTTCTACAACCGGTCGCGGAGGCTATGGATGCGATCGCTGCGGCCGATCTTAGCCAGACGAGCGGGTT
CGGCCCATTCGGACCGCAAGGAATCGGTCAATACACTACATGGCGTGATTTCATATGCGCGATTGCTGAT
CCCCATGTGTATCACTGGCAAACTGTGATGGACGACACCGTCAGTGCGTCCGTCGCGCAGGCTCTCGATG
AGCTGATGCTTTGGGCCGAGGACTGCCCCGAAGTCCGGCACCTCGTGCACGCGGATTTCGGCTCCAACAA
TGTCCTGACGGACAATGGCCGCATAACAGCGGTCATTGACTGGAGCGAGGCGATGTTCGGGGATTCCCAA
TACGAGGTCGCCAACATCTTCTTCTGGAGGCCGTGGTTGGCTTGTATGGAGCAGCAGACGCGCTACTTCG
AGCGGAGGCATCCGGAGCTTGCAGGATCGCCACGACTCCGGGCGTATATGCTCCGCATTGGTCTTGACCA
ACTCTATCAGAGCTTGGTTGACGGCAATTTCGATGATGCAGCTTGGGCGCAGGGTCGATGCGACGCAATC
GTCCGATCCGGAGCCGGGACTGTCGGGCGTACACAAATCGCCCGCAGAAGCGCGGCCGTCTGGACCGATG
GCTGTGTAGAAGTACTCGCCGATAGTGGAAACCGACGCCCCAGCACTCGTCCGAGGGCAAAGAAATAGAG
TAGATGCCGACCGGGATCTGTCGATCGACAAGCTCGAGTTTCTCCATAATAATGTGTGAGTAGTTCCCAG
ATAAGGGAATTAGGGTTCCTATAGGGTTTCGCTCATGTGTTGAGCATATAAGAAACCCTTAGTATGTATT
TGTATTTGTAAAATACTTCTATCAATAAAATTTCTAATTCCTAAAACCAAAATCCAGTACTAAAATCCAG
ATCCCCCGAATTAATTCGGCGTTAATTCAGTACATTAAAAACGTCCGCAATGTGTTATTAAGTTGTCTAA
GCGTCAATTTGTTTACACCACAATATATCCTGCCACCAGCCAGCCAACAGCTCCCCGACCGGCAGCTCGG
CACAAAATCACCACTCGATACAGGCAGCCCATCAGTCCGGGACGGCGTCAGCGGGAGAGCCGTTGTAAGG
CGGCAGACTTTGCTCATGTTACCGATGCTATTCGGAAGAACGGCAACTAAGCTGCCGGGTTTGAAACACG
GATGATCTCGCGGAGGGTAGCATGTTGATTGTAACGATGACAGAGCGTTGCTGCCTGTGATCACCGCGGT
TTCAAAATCGGCTCCGTCGATACTATGTTATACGCCAACTTTGAAAACAACTTTGAAAAAGCTGTTTTCT
GGTATTTAAGGTTTTAGAATGCAAGGAACAGTGAATTGGAGTTCGTCTTGTTATAATTAGCTTCTTGGGG
TATCTTTAAATACTGTAGAAAAGAGGAAGGAAATAATAAATGGCTAAAATGAGAATATCACCGGAATTGA
AAAAACTGATCGAAAAATACCGCTGCGTAAAAGATACGGAAGGAATGTCTCCTGCTAAGGTATATAAGCT
GGTGGGAGAAAATGAAAACCTATATTTAAAAATGACGGACAGCCGGTATAAAGGGACCACCTATGATGTG
GAACGGGAAAAGGACATGATGCTATGGCTGGAAGGAAAGCTGCCTGTTCCAAAGGTCCTGCACTTTGAAC
GGCATGATGGCTGGAGCAATCTGCTCATGAGTGAGGCCGATGGCGTCCTTTGCTCGGAAGAGTATGAAGA
TGAACAAAGCCCTGAAAAGATTATCGAGCTGTATGCGGAGTGCATCAGGCTCTTTCACTCCATCGACATA
TCGGATTGTCCCTATACGAATAGCTTAGACAGCCGCTTAGCCGAATTGGATTACTTACTGAATAACGATC
TGGCCGATGTGGATTGCGAAAACTGGGAAGAAGACACTCCATTTAAAGATCCGCGCGAGCTGTATGATTT
TTTAAAGACGGAAAAGCCCGAAGAGGAACTTGTCTTTTCCCACGGCGACCTGGGAGACAGCAACATCTTT
GTGAAAGATGGCAAAGTAAGTGGCTTTATTGATCTTGGGAGAAGCGGCAGGGCGGACAAGTGGTATGACA
TTGCCTTCTGCGTCCGGTCGATCAGGGAGGATATCGGGGAAGAACAGTATGTCGAGCTATTTTTTGACTT
ACTGGGGATCAAGCCTGATTGGGAGAAAATAAAATATTATATTTTACTGGATGAATTGTTTTAGTACCTA
GAATGCATGACCAAAATCCCTTAACGTGAGTTTTCGTTCCACTGAGCGTCAGACCCCGTAGAAAAGATCA
AAGGATCTTCTTGAGATCCTTTTTTTCTGCGCGTAATCTGCTGCTTGCAAACAAAAAAACCACCGCTACC
AGCGGTGGTTTGTTTGCCGGATCAAGAGCTACCAACTCTTTTTCCGAAGGTAACTGGCTTCAGCAGAGCG
CAGATACCAAATACTGTCCTTCTAGTGTAGCCGTAGTTAGGCCACCACTTCAAGAACTCTGTAGCACCGC
CTACATACCTCGCTCTGCTAATCCTGTTACCAGTGGCTGCTGCCAGTGGCGATAAGTCGTGTCTTACCGG
GTTGGACTCAAGACGATAGTTACCGGATAAGGCGCAGCGGTCGGGCTGAACGGGGGGTTCGTGCACACAG
CCCAGCTTGGAGCGAACGACCTACACCGAACTGAGATACCTACAGCGTGAGCTATGAGAAAGCGCCACGC
TTCCCGAAGGGAGAAAGGCGGACAGGTATCCGGTAAGCGGCAGGGTCGGAACAGGAGAGCGCACGAGGGA
GCTTCCAGGGGGAAACGCCTGGTATCTTTATAGTCCTGTCGGGTTTCGCCACCTCTGACTTGAGCGTCGA
TTTTTGTGATGCTCGTCAGGGGGGCGGAGCCTATGGAAAAACGCCAGCAACGCGGCCTTTTTACGGTTCC
TGGCCTTTTGCTGGCCTTTTGCTCACATGTTCTTTCCTGCGTTATCCCCTGATTCTGTGGATAACCGTAT
TACCGCCTTTGAGTGAGCTGATACCGCTCGCCGCAGCCGAACGACCGAGCGCAGCGAGTCAGTGAGCGAG
GAAGCGGAAGAGCGCCTGATGCGGTATTTTCTCCTTACGCATCTGTGCGGTATTTCACACCGCATATGGT
GCACTCTCAGTACAATCTGCTCTGATGCCGCATAGTTAAGCCAGTATACACTCCGCTATCGCTACGTGAC
TGGGTCATGGCTGCGCCCCGACACCCGCCAACACCCGCTGACGCGCCCTGACGGGCTTGTCTGCTCCCGG
CATCCGCTTACAGACAAGCTGTGACCGTCTCCGGGAGCTGCATGTGTCAGAGGTTTTCACCGTCATCACC
GAAACGCGCGAGGCAGGGTGCCTTGATGTGGGCGCCGGCGGTCGAGTGGCGACGGCGCGGCTTGTCCGCG
CCCTGGTAGATTGCCTGGCCGTAGGCCAGCCATTTTTGAGCGGCCAGCGGCCGCGATAGGCCGACGCGAA
GCGGCGGGGCGTAGGGAGCGCAGCGACCGAAGGGTAGGCGCTTTTTGCAGCTCTTCGGCTGTGCGCTGGC
CAGACAGTTATGCACAGGCCAGGCGGGTTTTAAGAGTTTTAATAAGTTTTAAAGAGTTTTAGGCGGAAAA
ATCGCCTTTTTTCTCTTTTATATCAGTCACTTACATGTGTGACCGGTTCCCAATGTACGGCTTTGGGTTC
CCAATGTACGGGTTCCGGTTCCCAATGTACGGCTTTGGGTTCCCAATGTACGTGCTATCCACAGGAAAGA
GACCTTTTCGACCTTTTTCCCCTGCTAGGGCAATTTGCCCTAGCATCTGCTCCGTACATTAGGAACCGGC
GGATGCTTCGCCCTCGATCAGGTTGCGGTAGCGCATGACTAGGATCGGGCCAGCCTGCCCCGCCTCCTCC
TTCAAATCGTACTCCGGCAGGTCATTTGACCCGATCAGCTTGCGCACGGTGAAACAGAACTTCTTGAACT
CTCCGGCGCTGCCACTGCGTTCGTAGATCGTCTTGAACAACCATCTGGCTTCTGCCTTGCCTGCGGCGCG
GCGTGCCAGGCGGTAGAGAAAACGGCCGATGCCGGGATCGATCAAAAAGTAATCGGGGTGAACCGTCAGC
ACGTCCGGGTTCTTGCCTTCTGTGATCTCGCGGTACATCCAATCAGCTAGCTCGATCTCGATGTACTCCG
GCCGCCCGGTTTCGCTCTTTACGATCTTGTAGCGGCTAATCAAGGCTTCACCCTCGGATACCGTCACCAG
GCGGCCGTTCTTGGCCTTCTTCGTACGCTGCATGGCAACGTGCGTGGTGTTTAACCGAATGCAGGTTTCT
ACCAGGTCGTCTTTCTGCTTTCCGCCATCGGCTCGCCGGCAGAACTTGAGTACGTCCGCAACGTGTGGAC
GGAACACGCGGCCGGGCTTGTCTCCCTTCCCTTCCCGGTATCGGTTCATGGATTCGGTTAGATGGGAAAC
CGCCATCAGTACCAGGTCGTAATCCCACACACTGGCCATGCCGGCCGGCCCTGCGGAAACCTCTACGTGC
CCGTCTGGAAGCTCGTAGCGGATCACCTCGCCAGCTCGTCGGTCACGCTTCGACAGACGGAAAACGGCCA
CGTCCATGATGCTGCGACTATCGCGGGTGCCCACGTCATAGAGCATCGGAACGAAAAAATCTGGTTGCTC
GTCGCCCTTGGGCGGCTTCCTAATCGACGGCGCACCGGCTGCCGGCGGTTGCCGGGATTCTTTGCGGATT
CGATCAGCGGCCGCTTGCCACGATTCACCGGGGCGTGCTTCTGCCTCGATGCGTTGCCGCTGGGCGGCCT
GCGCGGCCTTCAACTTCTCCACCAGGTCATCACCCAGCGCCGCGCCGATTTGTACCGGGCCGGATGGTTT
GCGACCGCTCACGCCGATTCCTCGGGCTTGGGGGTTCCAGTGCCATTGCAGGGCCGGCAGGCAACCCAGC
CGCTTACGCCTGGCCAACCGCCCGTTCCTCCACACATGGGGCATTCCACGGCGTCGGTGCCTGGTTGTTC
TTGATTTTCCATGCCGCCTCCTTTAGCCGCTAAAATTCATCTACTCATTTATTCATTTGCTCATTTACTC
TGGTAGCTGCGCGATGTATTCAGATAGCAGCTCGGTAATGGTCTTGCCTTGGCGTACCGCGTACATCTTC
AGCTTGGTGTGATCCTCCGCCGGCAACTGAAAGTTGACCCGCTTCATGGCTGGCGTGTCTGCCAGGCTGG
CCAACGTTGCAGCCTTGCTGCTGCGTGCGCTCGGACGGCCGGCACTTAGCGTGTTTGTGCTTTTGCTCAT
TTTCTCTTTACCTCATTAACTCAAATGAGTTTTGATTTAATTTCAGCGGCCAGCGCCTGGACCTCGCGGG
CAGCGTCGCCCTCGGGTTCTGATTCAAGAACGGTTGTGCCGGCGGCGGCAGTGCCTGGGTAGCTCACGCG
CTGCGTGATACGGGACTCAAGAATGGGCAGCTCGTACCCGGCCAGCGCCTCGGCAACCTCACCGCCGATG
CGCGTGCCTTTGATCGCCCGCGACACGACAAAGGCCGCTTGTAGCCTTCCATCCGTGACCTCAATGCGCT
GCTTAACCAGCTCCACCAGGTCGGCGGTGGCCCATATGTCGTAAGGGCTTGGCTGCACCGGAATCAGCAC
GAAGTCGGCTGCCTTGATCGCGGACACAGCCAAGTCCGCCGCCTGGGGCGCTCCGTCGATCACTACGAAG
TCGCGCCGGCCGATGGCCTTCACGTCGCGGTCAATCGTCGGGCGGTCGATGCCGACAACGGTTAGCGGTT
GATCTTCCCGCACGGCCGCCCAATCGCGGGCACTGCCCTGGGGATCGGAATCGACTAACAGAACATCGGC
CCCGGCGAGTTGCAGGGCGCGGGCTAGATGGGTTGCGATGGTCGTCTTGCCTGACCCGCCTTTCTGGTTA
AGTACAGCGATAACCTTCATGCGTTCCCCTTGCGTATTTGTTTATTTACTCATCGCATCATATACGCAGC
GACCGCATGACGCAAGCTGTTTTACTCAAATACACATCACCTTTTTAGACGGCGGCGCTCGGTTTCTTCA
GCGGCCAAGCTGGCCGGCCAGGCCGCCAGCTTGGCATCAGACAAACCGGCCAGGATTTCATGCAGCCGCA
CGGTTGAGACGTGCGCGGGCGGCTCGAACACGTACCCGGCCGCGATCATCTCCGCCTCGATCTCTTCGGT
AATGAAAAACGGTTCGTCCTGGCCGTCCTGGTGCGGTTTCATGCTTGTTCCTCTTGGCGTTCATTCTCGG
CGGCCGCCAGGGCGTCGGCCTCGGTCAATGCGTCCTCACGGAAGGCACCGCGCCGCCTGGCCTCGGTGGG
CGTCACTTCCTCGCTGCGCTCAAGTGCGCGGTACAGGGTCGAGCGATGCACGCCAAGCAGTGCAGCCGCC
TCTTTCACGGTGCGGCCTTCCTGGTCGATCAGCTCGCGGGCGTGCGCGATCTGTGCCGGGGTGAGGGTAG
GGCGGGGGCCAAACTTCACGCCTCGGGCCTTGGCGGCCTCGCGCCCGCTCCGGGTGCGGTCGATGATTAG
GGAACGCTCGAACTCGGCAATGCCGGCGAACACGGTCAACACCATGCGGCCGGCCGGCGTGGTGGTGTCG
GCCCACGGCTCTGCCAGGCTACGCAGGCCCGCGCCGGCCTCCTGGATGCGCTCGGCAATGTCCAGTAGGT
CGCGGGTGCTGCGGGCCAGGCGGTCTAGCCTGGTCACTGTCACAACGTCGCCAGGGCGTAGGTGGTCAAG
CATCCTGGCCAGCTCCGGGCGGTCGCGCCTGGTGCCGGTGATCTTCTCGGAAAACAGCTTGGTGCAGCCG
GCCGCGTGCAGTTCGGCCCGTTGGTTGGTCAAGTCCTGGTCGTCGGTGCTGACGCGGGCATAGCCCAGCA
GGCCAGCGGCGGCGCTCTTGTTCATGGCGTAATGTCTCCGGTTCTAGTCGCAAGTATTCTACTTTATGCG
ACTAAAACACGCGACAAGAAAACGCCAGGAAAAGGGCAGGGCGGCAGCCTGTCGCGTAACTTAGGACTTG
TGCGACATGTCGTTTTCAGAAGACGGCTGCACTGAACGTCAGAAGCCGACTGCACTATAGCAGCGGAGGG
GTTGGATCAAAGTACTTTGATCCCGAGGGGAACCCTGTGGTTGGCATGCACATACAAATGGACGAACGGA
TAAACCTTTTCACGCCCTTTTAAATATCCGATTATTCTAATAAACGCTCTTTTCTCTTAGGTTTACCCGC
CAATATATCCTGTCAAACACTGATAGTTTAATTCCCGATCTAGTAACATAGATGACACCGCGCGCGATAA
TTTATCCTAGTTTGCGCGCTATATTTTGTTTTCTATCGCGTATTAAATGTATAATTGCGGGACTCTAATC
ATAAAAACCCATCTCATAAATAACGTCATGCATTACATGTTAATTATTACATGCTTAACGTAATTCAACA
GAAATTATATGATAATCATCGCAAGACCGGCAACAGGATTCAATCTTAAGAAACTTTATTGCCAAATGTT
TGAACGATCGGGGAAATTCGAGCTGGTCACCTGTAATTCACACGTGGTGGTGGTGGTGGTGGCTAGCTTG
TTTGCCTCCCTGCTGCGGTTTTTCACCGAAGTTCATGCCAGTCCAGCGTTTTTGCAGCAGAAAAGCCGCC
GACTTCGGTTTGCGGTCGCGAGTGAAGATCCCTTTCTTGTTACCGCCAACGCGCAATATGCCTTGCGAGG
TCGCAAAATCGGCGAAATTCCATACCTGTTCACCGACGACGGCGCTGACGCGATCAAAGACGCGGTGATA
CATATCCAGCCATGCACACTGATACTCTTCACTCCACATGTCGGTGTACATTGAGTGCAGCCCGGCTAAC
GTATCCACGCCGTATTCGGTGATGATAATCGGCTGATGCAGTTTCTCCTGCCAGGCCAGAAGTTCTTTTT
CCAGTACCTTCTCTGCCGTTTCCAAATCGCCGCTTTGGACATACCATCCGTAATAACGGTTCAGGCACAG
CACATCAAAGAGATCGCTGATGGTATCGGTGTGAGCGTCGCAGAACATTACATTGACGCAGGTGATCGGA
CGCGTCGGGTCGAGTTTACGCGTTGCTTCCGCCAGTGGCGCGAAATATTCCCGTGCACCTTGCGGACGGG
TATCCGGTTCGTTGGCAATACTCCACATCACCACGCTTGGGTGGTTTTTGTCACGCGCTATCAGCTCTTT
AATCGCCTGTAAGTGCGCTTGCTGAGTTTCCCCGTTGACTGCCTCTTCGCTGTACAGTTCTTTCGGCTTG
TTGCCCGCTTCGAAACCAATGCCTAAAGAGAGGTTAAAGCCGACAGCAGCAGTTTCATCAATCACCACGA
TGCCATGTTCATCTGCCCAGTCGAGCATCTCTTCAGCGTAAGGGTAATGCGAGGTACGGTAGGAGTTGGC
CCCAATCCAGTCCATTAATGCGTGGTCGTGCACCATCAGCACGTTATCGAATCCTTTGCCACGCAAGTCC
GCATCTTCATGACGACCAAAGCCAGTAAAGTAGAACGGTTTGTGGTTAATCAGGAACTGTTCGCCCTTCA
CTGCCACTGACCGGATGCCGACGCGAAGCGGGTAGATATCACACTCTGTCTGGCTTTTGGCTGTGACGCA
CAGTTCATAGAGATAACCTTCACCCGGTTGCCAGAGGTGCGGATTCACCACTTGCAAAGTCCCGCTAGTG
CCTTGTCCAGTTGCAACCACCTGTTGATCCGCATCACGCAGTTCAACGCTGACATCACCATTGGCCACCA
CCTGCCAGTCAACAGACGCGTGGTTACAGTCTTGCGCGACATGCGTCACCACGGTGATATCGTCCACCCA
GGTGTTCGGCGTGGTGTAGAGCATTACGCTGCGATGGATTCCGGCATAGTTAAAGAAATCATGGAAGTAA
GACTGCTTTTTCTTGCCGTTTTCGTCGGTAATCACCATTCCCGGCGGGATAGTCTGCCAGTTCAGTTCGT
TGTTCACACAAACGGTGATACGTACACTTTTCCCGGCAATAACATACGGCGTGACATCGGCTTCAAATGG
CGTATAGCCGCCCTGATGCTCCATCACTTCCTGATTATTGACCCACACTTTGCCGTAATGAGTGACCGCA
TCGAAACGCAGCACGATACGCTGGCCTGCCCAACCTTTCGGTATAAAGACTTCGCGCTGATACCAGACGT
TGCCCGCATAATTACGAATATCTGCATCGGCGAACTGATCGTTAAAACTGCCTGGCACAGCAATTGCCCG
GCTTTCTTGTAACGCGCTTTCCCACCAACGCTGATCAATTCCACAGTTTTCGCGATCCAGACTGAATGCC
CACAGGCCGTCGAGTTTTTTGATTTCACGGGTTGGGGTTTCTACAGGACGGACGAGTCGTCGGTTCTGTA
ACTATCATCATCATCATAGACACACGAAATAAAGTAATCAGATTATCAGTTAAAGCTATGTAATATTTAC
ACCATAACCAATCAATTAAAAAATAGATCAGTTTAAAGAAAGATCAAAGCTCAAAAAAATAAAAAGAGAA
AAGGGTCCTAACCAAGAAAATGAAGGAGAAAAACTAGAAATTTACCCTCAGATCTACCATGGTCAAGAGT
CCCCCGTGTTCTCTCCAAATGAAATGAACTTCCTTATATAGAGGAAGGGTCTTGCGAAGGATAGTGGGAT
TGTGCGTCATCCCTTACGTCAGTGGAGATATCACATCAATCCACTTGCTTTGAAGACGTGGTTGGAACGT
CTTCTTTTTCCACGATGCTCCTCGTGGGTGGGGGTCCATCTTTGGGACCACTGTCGGCAGAGGCATCTTC
AACGATGGCCTTTCCTTTATCGCAATGATGGCATTTGTAGGAGCCACCTTCCTTTTCCACTATCTTCACA
ATAAAGTGACAGATAGCTGGGCAATGGAATCCGAGGAGGTTTCCGGATATTACCCTTTGTTGAAAAGTCT
CAATTGCCCTTTGGTCTTCTGAGACTGTATCTTTGATATTTTTGGAGTAGACAAGTGTGTCGTGCTCCAC
CATGTTGACGAAGATTTTCTTCTTGTCATTGAGTCGTAAGAGACTCTGTATGAACTGTTCGCCAGTCTTT
ACGGCGAGTTCTGTTAGGTCCTCTATTTGAATCTTTGACTCCATGAAGCTAAACTGAAGGCGGGAAACGA
CAATCTGATCCAAGCTCAAGCTGCTCTAGCATTCGCCATTCAGGCTGCGCAACTGTTGGGAAGGGCGATC
GGTGCGGGCCTCTTCGCTATTACGCCAGCTGGCGAAAGGGGGATGTGCTGCAAGGCGATTAAGTTGGGTA
ACGCCAGGGTTTTCCCAGTCACGACGTTGTAAAACGACGGCCAGTGCCAAGCTTGCATGCCTGCAGTTAA
TTAAGTTTGCAAGCAGCAGATTACGCGCAGAAAAAAAGGATCTCAAGGAGATCCTTTGGATCACAAAAAA
AAAGCCCGCTCATTAGGCGGGTTAAATTCCCGGGTACTGCAGCCGATTCATTAATGCAGGTTAACCTGGC
TTATCGAAATTAATACGACTCACTATAGGGAGACCGGCAGATCTGATCCCTACTCCAAAAATGTCAAAGA
TACAGTCTCAGAAGACCAAAGGGCTATTGAGACTTTTCAACAAWGGGTAATTTCGGGAAACCTCCTCGGA
TTCCATTGCCCAGCTATCTGTCACTTCATCGAAAGGACAGTGGAAAAGGAAGGTGGCTCCTACAAATGCC
ATCATTGCGATAAAGGAAAGGCTATCATTCAAGATGCCTCTGCCGACAGTGGTCCCAAAGATGGACCCCC
ACCCACGAGGAGCATCGTGGGAAAAGAAGACGTTCCAACCACGTCTTCAAAGCAAGTGGATTGATGTGAC
ATCTCCACTGACGTAAGGGATGACGCACAATCCCACCCCTACTCCAAAAATGTCAAAGATACTGTCTCAG
AAGACCAAAGGGCTAT
