>Addgene plasmid #84237 | Osa-pCAMBIA-1301-STTM5794 | depositor partial sequence | sequence record 160786 | Backbone sequence
GATCTGAGGGTAAATTTCTAGTTTTTCTCCTTCATTTTCTTGGTTAGGACCCTTTTCTCTTTTTATTTTT
TTGAGCTTTGATCTTTCTTTAAACTGATCTATTTTTTAATTGATTGGTTATGGTGTAAATATTACATAGC
TTTAACTGATAATCTGATTACTTTATTTCGTGTGTCTATGATGATGATGATAGTTACAGAACCGACGACT
CGTCCGTCCTGTAGAAACCCCAACCCGTGAAATCAAAAAACTCGACGGCCTGTGGGCATTCAGTCTGGAT
CGCGAAAACTGTGGAATTGATCAGCGTTGGTGGGAAAGCGCGTTACAAGAAAGCCGGGCAATTGCTGTGC
CAGGCAGTTTTAACGATCAGTTCGCCGATGCAGATATTCGTAATTATGCGGGCAACGTCTGGTATCAGCG
CGAAGTCTTTATACCGAAAGGTTGGGCAGGCCAGCGTATCGTGCTGCGTTTCGATGCGGTCACTCATTAC
GGCAAAGTGTGGGTCAATAATCAGGAAGTGATGGAGCATCAGGGCGGCTATACGCCATTTGAAGCCGATG
TCACGCCGTATGTTATTGCCGGGAAAAGTGTACGTATCACCGTTTGTGTGAACAACGAACTGAACTGGCA
GACTATCCCGCCGGGAATGGTGATTACCGACGAAAACGGCAAGAAAAAGCAGTCTTACTTCCATGATTTC
TTTAACTATGCCGGAATCCATCGCAGCGTAATGCTCTACACCACGCCGAACACCTGGGTGGACGATATCA
CCGTGGTGACGCATGTCGCGCAAGACTGTAACCACGCGTCTGTTGACTGGCAGGTGGTGGCCAATGGTGA
TGTCAGCGTTGAACTGCGTGATGCGGATCAACAGGTGGTTGCAACTGGACAAGGCACTAGCGGGACTTTG
CAAGTGGTGAATCCGCACCTCTGGCAACCGGGTGAAGGTTATCTCTATGAACTCGAAGTCACAGCCAAAA
GCCAGACAGAGTCTGATATCTACCCGCTTCGCGTCGGCATCCGGTCAGTGGCAGTGAAGGGCCAACAGTT
CCTGATTAACCACAAACCGTTCTACTTTACTGGCTTTGGTCGTCATGAAGATGCGGACTTACGTGGCAAA
GGATTCGATAACGTGCTGATGGTGCACGACCACGCATTAATGGACTGGATTGGGGCCAACTCCTACCGTA
CCTCGCATTACCCTTACGCTGAAGAGATGCTCGACTGGGCAGATGAACATGGCATCGTGGTGATTGATGA
AACTGCTGCTGTCGGCTTTCAGCTGTCTTTAGGCATTGGTTTCGAAGCGGGCAACAAGCCGAAAGAACTG
TACAGCGAAGAGGCAGTCAACGGGGAAACTCAGCAAGCGCACTTACAGGCGATTAAAGAGCTGATAGCGC
GTGACAAAAACCACCCAAGCGTGGTGATGTGGAGTATTGCCAACGAACCGGATACCCGTCCGCAAGGTGC
ACGGGAATATTTCGCGCCACTGGCGGAAGCAACGCGTAAACTCGACCCGACGCGTCCGATCACCTGCGTC
AATGTAATGTTCTGCGACGCTCACACCGATACCATCAGCGATCTCTTTGATGTGCTGTGCCTGAACCGTT
ATTACGGATGGTATGTCCAAAGCGGCGATTTGGAAACGGCAGAGAAGGTACTGGAAAAAGAACTTCTGGC
CTGGCAGGAGAAACTGCATCAGCCGATTATCATCACCGAATACGGCGTGGATACGTTAGCCGGGCTGCAC
TCAATGTACACCGACATGTGGAGTGAAGAGTATCAGTGTGCATGGCTGGATATGTATCACCGCGTCTTTG
ATCGCGTCAGCGCCGTCGTCGGTGAACAGGTATGGAATTTCGCCGATTTTGCGACCTCGCAAGGCATATT
GCGCGTTGGCGGTAACAAGAAAGGGATCTTCACTCGCGACCGCAAACCGAAGTCGGCGGCTTTTCTGCTG
CAAAAACGCTGGACTGGCATGAACTTCGGTGAAAAACCGCAGCAGGGAGGCAAACAAGCTAGCCACCACC
ACCACCACCACGTGTGAATTACAGGTGACCAGCTCGAATTTCCCCGATCGTTCAAACATTTGGCAATAAA
GTTTCTTAAGATTGAATCCTGTTGCCGGTCTTGCGATGATTATCATATAATTTCTGTTGAATTACGTTAA
GCATGTAATAATTAACATGTAATGCATGACGTTATTTATGAGATGGGTTTTTATGATTAGAGTCCCGCAA
TTATACATTTAATACGCGATAGAAAACAAAATATAGCGCGCAAACTAGGATAAATTATCGCGCGCGGTGT
CATCTATGTTACTAGATCGGGAATTAAACTATCAGTGTTTGACAGGATATATTGGCGGGTAAACCTAAGA
GAAAAGAGCGTTTATTAGAATAACGGATATTTAAAAGGGCGTGAAAAGGTTTATCCGTTCGTCCATTTGT
ATGTGCATGCCAACCACAGGGTTCCCCTCGGGATCAAAGTACTTTGATCCAACCCCTCCGCTGCTATAGT
GCAGTCGGCTTCTGACGTTCAGTGCAGCCGTCTTCTGAAAACGACATGTCGCACAAGTCCTAAGTTACGC
GACAGGCTGCCGCCCTGCCCTTTTCCTGGCGTTTTCTTGTCGCGTGTTTTAGTCGCATAAAGTAGAATAC
TTGCGACTAGAACCGGAGACATTACGCCATGAACAAGAGCGCCGCCGCTGGCCTGCTGGGCTATGCCCGC
GTCAGCACCGACGACCAGGACTTGACCAACCAACGGGCCGAACTGCACGCGGCCGGCTGCACCAAGCTGT
TTTCCGAGAAGATCACCGGCACCAGGCGCGACCGCCCGGAGCTGGCCAGGATGCTTGACCACCTACGCCC
TGGCGACGTTGTGACAGTGACCAGGCTAGACCGCCTGGCCCGCAGCACCCGCGACCTACTGGACATTGCC
GAGCGCATCCAGGAGGCCGGCGCGGGCCTGCGTAGCCTGGCAGAGCCGTGGGCCGACACCACCACGCCGG
CCGGCCGCATGGTGTTGACCGTGTTCGCCGGCATTGCCGAGTTCGAGCGTTCCCTAATCATCGACCGCAC
CCGGAGCGGGCGCGAGGCCGCCAAGGCCCGAGGCGTGAAGTTTGGCCCCCGCCCTACCCTCACCCCGGCA
CAGATCGCGCACGCCCGCGAGCTGATCGACCAGGAAGGCCGCACCGTGAAAGAGGCGGCTGCACTGCTTG
GCGTGCATCGCTCGACCCTGTACCGCGCACTTGAGCGCAGCGAGGAAGTGACGCCCACCGAGGCCAGGCG
GCGCGGTGCCTTCCGTGAGGACGCATTGACCGAGGCCGACGCCCTGGCGGCCGCCGAGAATGAACGCCAA
GAGGAACAAGCATGAAACCGCACCAGGACGGCCAGGACGAACCGTTTTTCATTACCGAAGAGATCGAGGC
GGAGATGATCGCGGCCGGGTACGTGTTCGAGCCGCCCGCGCACGTCTCAACCGTGCGGCTGCATGAAATC
CTGGCCGGTTTGTCTGATGCCAAGCTGGCGGCCTGGCCGGCCAGCTTGGCCGCTGAAGAAACCGAGCGCC
GCCGTCTAAAAAGGTGATGTGTATTTGAGTAAAACAGCTTGCGTCATGCGGTCGCTGCGTATATGATGCG
ATGAGTAAATAAACAAATACGCAAGGGGAACGCATGAAGGTTATCGCTGTACTTAACCAGAAAGGCGGGT
CAGGCAAGACGACCATCGCAACCCATCTAGCCCGCGCCCTGCAACTCGCCGGGGCCGATGTTCTGTTAGT
CGATTCCGATCCCCAGGGCAGTGCCCGCGATTGGGCGGCCGTGCGGGAAGATCAACCGCTAACCGTTGTC
GGCATCGACCGCCCGACGATTGACCGCGACGTGAAGGCCATCGGCCGGCGCGACTTCGTAGTGATCGACG
GAGCGCCCCAGGCGGCGGACTTGGCTGTGTCCGCGATCAAGGCAGCCGACTTCGTGCTGATTCCGGTGCA
GCCAAGCCCTTACGACATATGGGCCACCGCCGACCTGGTGGAGCTGGTTAAGCAGCGCATTGAGGTCACG
GATGGAAGGCTACAAGCGGCCTTTGTCGTGTCGCGGGCGATCAAAGGCACGCGCATCGGCGGTGAGGTTG
CCGAGGCGCTGGCCGGGTACGAGCTGCCCATTCTTGAGTCCCGTATCACGCAGCGCGTGAGCTACCCAGG
CACTGCCGCCGCCGGCACAACCGTTCTTGAATCAGAACCCGAGGGCGACGCTGCCCGCGAGGTCCAGGCG
CTGGCCGCTGAAATTAAATCAAAACTCATTTGAGTTAATGAGGTAAAGAGAAAATGAGCAAAAGCACAAA
CACGCTAAGTGCCGGCCGTCCGAGCGCACGCAGCAGCAAGGCTGCAACGTTGGCCAGCCTGGCAGACACG
CCAGCCATGAAGCGGGTCAACTTTCAGTTGCCGGCGGAGGATCACACCAAGCTGAAGATGTACGCGGTAC
GCCAAGGCAAGACCATTACCGAGCTGCTATCTGAATACATCGCGCAGCTACCAGAGTAAATGAGCAAATG
AATAAATGAGTAGATGAATTTTAGCGGCTAAAGGAGGCGGCATGGAAAATCAAGAACAACCAGGCACCGA
CGCCGTGGAATGCCCCATGTGTGGAGGAACGGGCGGTTGGCCAGGCGTAAGCGGCTGGGTTGTCTGCCGG
CCCTGCAATGGCACTGGAACCCCCAAGCCCGAGGAATCGGCGTGAGCGGTCGCAAACCATCCGGCCCGGT
ACAAATCGGCGCGGCGCTGGGTGATGACCTGGTGGAGAAGTTGAAGGCCGCGCAGGCCGCCCAGCGGCAA
CGCATCGAGGCAGAAGCACGCCCCGGTGAATCGTGGCAAGCGGCCGCTGATCGAATCCGCAAAGAATCCC
GGCAACCGCCGGCAGCCGGTGCGCCGTCGATTAGGAAGCCGCCCAAGGGCGACGAGCAACCAGATTTTTT
CGTTCCGATGCTCTATGACGTGGGCACCCGCGATAGTCGCAGCATCATGGACGTGGCCGTTTTCCGTCTG
TCGAAGCGTGACCGACGAGCTGGCGAGGTGATCCGCTACGAGCTTCCAGACGGGCACGTAGAGGTTTCCG
CAGGGCCGGCCGGCATGGCCAGTGTGTGGGATTACGACCTGGTACTGATGGCGGTTTCCCATCTAACCGA
ATCCATGAACCGATACCGGGAAGGGAAGGGAGACAAGCCCGGCCGCGTGTTCCGTCCACACGTTGCGGAC
GTACTCAAGTTCTGCCGGCGAGCCGATGGCGGAAAGCAGAAAGACGACCTGGTAGAAACCTGCATTCGGT
TAAACACCACGCACGTTGCCATGCAGCGTACGAAGAAGGCCAAGAACGGCCGCCTGGTGACGGTATCCGA
GGGTGAAGCCTTGATTAGCCGCTACAAGATCGTAAAGAGCGAAACCGGGCGGCCGGAGTACATCGAGATC
GAGCTAGCTGATTGGATGTACCGCGAGATCACAGAAGGCAAGAACCCGGACGTGCTGACGGTTCACCCCG
ATTACTTTTTGATCGATCCCGGCATCGGCCGTTTTCTCTACCGCCTGGCACGCCGCGCCGCAGGCAAGGC
AGAAGCCAGATGGTTGTTCAAGACGATCTACGAACGCAGTGGCAGCGCCGGAGAGTTCAAGAAGTTCTGT
TTCACCGTGCGCAAGCTGATCGGGTCAAATGACCTGCCGGAGTACGATTTGAAGGAGGAGGCGGGGCAGG
CTGGCCCGATCCTAGTCATGCGCTACCGCAACCTGATCGAGGGCGAAGCATCCGCCGGTTCCTAATGTAC
GGAGCAGATGCTAGGGCAAATTGCCCTAGCAGGGGAAAAAGGTCGAAAAGGTCTCTTTCCTGTGGATAGC
ACGTACATTGGGAACCCAAAGCCGTACATTGGGAACCGGAACCCGTACATTGGGAACCCAAAGCCGTACA
TTGGGAACCGGTCACACATGTAAGTGACTGATATAAAAGAGAAAAAAGGCGATTTTTCCGCCTAAAACTC
TTTAAAACTTATTAAAACTCTTAAAACCCGCCTGGCCTGTGCATAACTGTCTGGCCAGCGCACAGCCGAA
GAGCTGCAAAAAGCGCCTACCCTTCGGTCGCTGCGCTCCCTACGCCCCGCCGCTTCGCGTCGGCCTATCG
CGGCCGCTGGCCGCTCAAAAATGGCTGGCCTACGGCCAGGCAATCTACCAGGGCGCGGACAAGCCGCGCC
GTCGCCACTCGACCGCCGGCGCCCACATCAAGGCACCCTGCCTCGCGCGTTTCGGTGATGACGGTGAAAA
CCTCTGACACATGCAGCTCCCGGAGACGGTCACAGCTTGTCTGTAAGCGGATGCCGGGAGCAGACAAGCC
CGTCAGGGCGCGTCAGCGGGTGTTGGCGGGTGTCGGGGCGCAGCCATGACCCAGTCACGTAGCGATAGCG
GAGTGTATACTGGCTTAACTATGCGGCATCAGAGCAGATTGTACTGAGAGTGCACCATATGCGGTGTGAA
ATACCGCACAGATGCGTAAGGAGAAAATACCGCATCAGGCGCTCTTCCGCTTCCTCGCTCACTGACTCGC
TGCGCTCGGTCGTTCGGCTGCGGCGAGCGGTATCAGCTCACTCAAAGGCGGTAATACGGTTATCCACAGA
ATCAGGGGATAACGCAGGAAAGAACATGTGAGCAAAAGGCCAGCAAAAGGCCAGGAACCGTAAAAAGGCC
GCGTTGCTGGCGTTTTTCCATAGGCTCCGCCCCCCTGACGAGCATCACAAAAATCGACGCTCAAGTCAGA
GGTGGCGAAACCCGACAGGACTATAAAGATACCAGGCGTTTCCCCCTGGAAGCTCCCTCGTGCGCTCTCC
TGTTCCGACCCTGCCGCTTACCGGATACCTGTCCGCCTTTCTCCCTTCGGGAAGCGTGGCGCTTTCTCAT
AGCTCACGCTGTAGGTATCTCAGTTCGGTGTAGGTCGTTCGCTCCAAGCTGGGCTGTGTGCACGAACCCC
CCGTTCAGCCCGACCGCTGCGCCTTATCCGGTAACTATCGTCTTGAGTCCAACCCGGTAAGACACGACTT
ATCGCCACTGGCAGCAGCCACTGGTAACAGGATTAGCAGAGCGAGGTATGTAGGCGGTGCTACAGAGTTC
TTGAAGTGGTGGCCTAACTACGGCTACACTAGAAGGACAGTATTTGGTATCTGCGCTCTGCTGAAGCCAG
TTACCTTCGGAAAAAGAGTTGGTAGCTCTTGATCCGGCAAACAAACCACCGCTGGTAGCGGTGGTTTTTT
TGTTTGCAAGCAGCAGATTACGCGCAGAAAAAAAGGATCTCAAGAAGATCCTTTGATCTTTTCTACGGGG
TCTGACGCTCAGTGGAACGAAAACTCACGTTAAGGGATTTTGGTCATGCATTCTAGGTACTAAAACAATT
CATCCAGTAAAATATAATATTTTATTTTCTCCCAATCAGGCTTGATCCCCAGTAAGTCAAAAAATAGCTC
GACATACTGTTCTTCCCCGATATCCTCCCTGATCGACCGGACGCAGAAGGCAATGTCATACCACTTGTCC
GCCCTGCCGCTTCTCCCAAGATCAATAAAGCCACTTACTTTGCCATCTTTCACAAAGATGTTGCTGTCTC
CCAGGTCGCCGTGGGAAAAGACAAGTTCCTCTTCGGGCTTTTCCGTCTTTAAAAAATCATACAGCTCGCG
CGGATCTTTAAATGGAGTGTCTTCTTCCCAGTTTTCGCAATCCACATCGGCCAGATCGTTATTCAGTAAG
TAATCCAATTCGGCTAAGCGGCTGTCTAAGCTATTCGTATAGGGACAATCCGATATGTCGATGGAGTGAA
AGAGCCTGATGCACTCCGCATACAGCTCGATAATCTTTTCAGGGCTTTGTTCATCTTCATACTCTTCCGA
GCAAAGGACGCCATCGGCCTCACTCATGAGCAGATTGCTCCAGCCATCATGCCGTTCAAAGTGCAGGACC
TTTGGAACAGGCAGCTTTCCTTCCAGCCATAGCATCATGTCCTTTTCCCGTTCCACATCATAGGTGGTCC
CTTTATACCGGCTGTCCGTCATTTTTAAATATAGGTTTTCATTTTCTCCCACCAGCTTATATACCTTAGC
AGGAGACATTCCTTCCGTATCTTTTACGCAGCGGTATTTTTCGATCAGTTTTTTCAATTCCGGTGATATT
CTCATTTTAGCCATTTATTATTTCCTTCCTCTTTTCTACAGTATTTAAAGATACCCCAAGAAGCTAATTA
TAACAAGACGAACTCCAATTCACTGTTCCTTGCATTCTAAAACCTTAAATACCAGAAAACAGCTTTTTCA
AAGTTGTTTTCAAAGTTGGCGTATAACATAGTATCGACGGAGCCGATTTTGAAACCGCGGTGATCACAGG
CAGCAACGCTCTGTCATCGTTACAATCAACATGCTACCCTCCGCGAGATCATCCGTGTTTCAAACCCGGC
AGCTTAGTTGCCGTTCTTCCGAATAGCATCGGTAACATGAGCAAAGTCTGCCGCCTTACAACGGCTCTCC
CGCTGACGCCGTCCCGGACTGATGGGCTGCCTGTATCGAGTGGTGATTTTGTGCCGAGCTGCCGGTCGGG
GAGCTGTTGGCTGGCTGGTGGCAGGATATATTGTGGTGTAAACAAATTGACGCTTAGACAACTTAATAAC
ACATTGCGGACGTTTTTAATGTACTGAATTAACGCCGAATTAATTCGGGGGATCTGGATTTTAGTACTGG
ATTTTGGTTTTAGGAATTAGAAATTTTATTGATAGAAGTATTTTACAAATACAAATACATACTAAGGGTT
TCTTATATGCTCAACACATGAGCGAAACCCTATAGGAACCCTAATTCCCTTATCTGGGAACTACTCACAC
ATTATTATGGAGAAACTCGAGCTTGTCGATCGACAGATCCGGTCGGCATCTACTCTATTTCTTTGCCCTC
GGACGAGTGCTGGGGCGTCGGTTTCCACTATCGGCGAGTACTTCTACACAGCCATCGGTCCAGACGGCCG
CGCTTCTGCGGGCGATTTGTGTACGCCCGACAGTCCCGGCTCCGGATCGGACGATTGCGTCGCATCGACC
CTGCGCCCAAGCTGCATCATCGAAATTGCCGTCAACCAAGCTCTGATAGAGTTGGTCAAGACCAATGCGG
AGCATATACGCCCGGAGTCGTGGCGATCCTGCAAGCTCCGGATGCCTCCGCTCGAAGTAGCGCGTCTGCT
GCTCCATACAAGCCAACCACGGCCTCCAGAAGAAGATGTTGGCGACCTCGTATTGGGAATCCCCGAACAT
CGCCTCGCTCCAGTCAATGACCGCTGTTATGCGGCCATTGTCCGTCAGGACATTGTTGGAGCCGAAATCC
GCGTGCACGAGGTGCCGGACTTCGGGGCAGTCCTCGGCCCAAAGCATCAGCTCATCGAGAGCCTGCGCGA
CGGACGCACTGACGGTGTCGTCCATCACAGTTTGCCAGTGATACACATGGGGATCAGCAATCGCGCATAT
GAAATCACGCCATGTAGTGTATTGACCGATTCCTTGCGGTCCGAATGGGCCGAACCCGCTCGTCTGGCTA
AGATCGGCCGCAGCGATCGCATCCATAGCCTCCGCGACCGGTTGTAGAACAGCGGGCAGTTCGGTTTCAG
GCAGGTCTTGCAACGTGACACCCTGTGCACGGCGGGAGATGCAATAGGTCAGGCTCTCGCTAAACTCCCC
AATGTCAAGCACTTCCGGAATCGGGAGCGCGGCCGATGCAAAGTGCCGATAAACATAACGATCTTTGTAG
AAACCATCGGCGCAGCTATTTACCCGCAGGACATATCCACGCCCTCCTACATCGAAGCTGAAAGCACGAG
ATTCTTCGCCCTCCGAGAGCTGCATCAGGTCGGAGACGCTGTCGAACTTTTCGATCAGAAACTTCTCGAC
AGACGTCGCGGTGAGTTCAGGCTTTTTCATATCTCATTGCCCCCCGGGATCTGCGAAAGCTCGAGAGAGA
TAGATTTGTAGAGAGAGACTGGTGATTTCAGCGTGTCCTCTCCAAATGAAATGAACTTCCTTATATAGAG
GAAGGTCTTGCGAAGGATAGTGGGATTGTGCGTCATCCCTTACGTCAGTGGAGATATCACATCAATCCAC
TTGCTTTGAAGACGTGGTTGGAACGTCTTCTTTTTCCACGATGCTCCTCGTGGGTGGGGGTCCATCTTTG
GGACCACTGTCGGCAGAGGCATCTTGAACGATAGCCTTTCCTTTATCGCAATGATGGCATTTGTAGGTGC
CACCTTCCTTTTCTACTGTCCTTTTGATGAAGTGACAGATAGCTGGGCAATGGAATCCGAGGAGGTTTCC
CGATATTACCCTTTGTTGAAAAGTCTCAATAGCCCTTTGGTCTTCTGAGACTGTATCTTTGATATTCTTG
GAGTAGACGAGAGTGTCGTGCTCCACCATGTTATCACATCAATCCACTTGCTTTGAAGACGTGGTTGGAA
CGTCTTCTTTTTCCACGATGCTCCTCGTGGGTGGGGGTCCATCTTTGGGACCACTGTCGGCAGAGGCATC
TTGAACGATAGCCTTTCCTTTATCGCAATGATGGCATTTGTAGGTGCCACCTTCCTTTTCTACTGTCCTT
TTGATGAAGTGACAGATAGCTGGGCAATGGAATCCGAGGAGGTTTCCCGATATTACCCTTTGTTGAAAAG
TCTCAATAGCCCTTTGGTCTTCTGAGACTGTATCTTTGATATTCTTGGAGTAGACGAGAGTGTCGTGCTC
CACCATGTTGGCAAGCTGCTCTAGCCAATACGCAAACCGCCTCTCCCCGCGCGTTGGCCGATTCATTAAT
GCAGCTGGCACGACAGGTTTCCCGACTGGAAAGCGGGCAGTGAGCGCAACGCAATTAATGTGAGTTAGCT
CACTCATTAGGCACCCCAGGCTTTACACTTTATGCTTCCGGCTCGTATGTTGTGTGGAATTGTGAGCGGA
TAACAATTTCACACAGGAAACAGCTATGACCATGATTACGAATTCGAGCTCGGTACCCGGGGATCCTCTA
GAGTCGACCTGCAGGCATGCAAGCTTGGCACTGGCCGTCGTTTTACAACGTCGTGACTGGGAAAACCCTG
GCGTTACCCAACTTAATCGCCTTGCAGCACATCCCCCTTTCGCCAGCTGGCGTAATAGCGAAGAGGCCCG
CACCGATCGCCCTTCCCAACAGTTGCGCAGCCTGAATGGCGAATGCTAGAGCAGCTTGAGCTTGGATCAG
ATTGTCGTTTCCCGCCTTCAGTTTAGCTTCATGGAGTCAAAGATTCAAATAGAGGACCTAACAGAACTCG
CCGTAAAGACTGGCGAACAGTTCATACAGAGTCTCTTACGACTCAATGACAAGAAGAAAATCTTCGTCAA
CATGGTGGAGCACGACACACTTGTCTACTCCAAAAATATCAAAGATACAGTCTCAGAAGACCAAAGGGCA
ATTGAGACTTTTCAACAAAGGGTAATATCCGGAAACCTCCTCGGATTCCATTGCCCAGCTATCTGTCACT
TTATTGTGAAGATAGTGGAAAAGGAAGGTGGCTCCTACAAATGCCATCATTGCGATAAAGGAAAGGCCAT
CGTTGAAGATGCCTCTGCCGACAGTGGTCCCAAAGATGGACCCCCACCCACGAGGAGCATCGTGGAAAAA
GAAGACGTTCCAACCACGTCTTCAAAGCAAGTGGATTGATGTGATATCTCCACTGACGTAAGGGATGACG
CACAATCCCACTATCCTTCGCAAGACCCTTCCTCTATATAAGGAAGTTCATTTCATTTGGAGAGAACACG
GGGGACTCTTGACCATGGTA
