>Addgene plasmid #84237 | Osa-pCAMBIA-1301-STTM5794 | depositor partial sequence | sequence record 174516 | STTM5794
CATTTGGAGAGGACAGCCCAAGCTTACGACTACTAGCTATGATTCCTCAGTTGTTGTTGTTATGGTCTAA
TTTAAATATGGTCTAAAGAAGAAGAATACGACTACTAGCTATGATTCCTCAGAATTCGGTACGCTGAAAT
CACCAG
